>Addgene plasmid #87532 | pTALE-STARVP64-C | depositor full sequence | sequence record 170723 | Full Sequence
GACATTGATTATTGACTAGTTATTAATAGTAATCAATTACGGGGTCATTAGTTCATAGCCCATATATGGA
GTTCCGCGTTACATAACTTACGGTAAATGGCCCGCCTGGCTGACCGCCCAACGACCCCCGCCCATTGACG
TCAATAATGACGTATGTTCCCATAGTAACGCCAATAGGGACTTTCCATTGACGTCAATGGGTGGACTATT
TACGGTAAACTGCCCACTTGGCAGTACATCAAGTGTATCATATGCCAAGTACGCCCCCTATTGACGTCAA
TGACGGTAAATGGCCCGCCTGGCATTATGCCCAGTACATGACCTTATGGGACTTTCCTACTTGGCAGTAC
ATCTACGTATTAGTCATCGCTATTACCATGGGTCGAGGTGAGCCCCACGTTCTGCTTCACTCTCCCCATC
TCCCCCCCCTCCCCACCCCCAATTTTGTATTTATTTATTTTTTAATTATTTTGTGCAGCGATGGGGGCGG
GGGGGGGGGGGGCGCGCGCCAGGCGGGGCGGGGCGGGGCGAGGGGCGGGGCGGGGCGAGGCGGAGAGGTG
CGGCGGCAGCCAATCAGAGCGGCGCGCTCCGAAAGTTTCCTTTTATGGCGAGGCGGCGGCGGCGGCGGCC
CTATAAAAAGCGAAGCGCGCGGCGGGCGGGAGTCGCTGCGTTGCCTTCGCCCCGTGCCCCGCTCCGCGCC
GCCTCGCGCCGCCCGCCCCGGCTCTGACTGACCGCGTTACTCCCACAGGTGAGCGGGCGGGACGGCCCTT
CTCCTCCGGGCTGTAATTAGCGCTTGGTTTAATGACGGCTCGTTTCTTTTCTGTGGCTGCGTGAAAGCCT
TAAAGGGCTCCGGGAGGGCCCTTTGTGCGGGGGGGAGCGGCTCGGGGGGTGCGTGCGTGTGTGTGTGCGT
GGGGAGCGCCGCGTGCGGCCCGCGCTGCCCGGCGGCTGTGAGCGCTGCGGGCGCGGCGCGGGGCTTTGTG
CGCTCCGCGTGTGCGCGAGGGGAGCGCGGCCGGGGGCGGTGCCCCGCGGTGCGGGGGGGCTGCGAGGGGA
ACAAAGGCTGCGTGCGGGGTGTGTGCGTGGGGGGGTGAGCAGGGGGTGTGGGCGCGGCGGTCGGGCTGTA
ACCCCCCCCTGCACCCCCCTCCCCGAGTTGCTGAGCACGGCCCGGCTTCGGGTGCGGGGCTCCGTGCGGG
GCGTGGCGCGGGGCTCGCCGTGCCGGGCGGGGGGTGGCGGCAGGTGGGGGTGCCGGGCGGGGCGGGGCCG
CCTCGGGCCGGGGAGGGCTCGGGGGAGGGGCGCGGCGGCCCCGGAGCGCCGGCGGCTGTCGAGGCGCGGC
GAGCCGCAGCCATTGCCTTTTATGGTAATCGTGCGAGAGGGCGCAGGGACTTCCTTTGTCCCAAATCTGG
CGGAGCCGAAATCTGGGAGGCGCCGCCGCACCCCCTCTAGCGGGCGCGGGCGAAGCGGTGCGGCGCCGGC
AGGAAGGAAATGGGCGGGGAGGGCCTTCGTGCGTCGCCGCGCCGCCGTCCCCTTCTCCATCTCCAGCCTC
GGGGCTGCCGCAGGGGGACGGCTGCCTTCGGGGGGGACGGGGCAGGGCGGGGTTCGGCTTCTGGCGTGTG
ACCGGCGGCTCTAGAGCCTCTGCTAACCATGTTCATGCCTTCTTCTTTTTCCTACAGCTCCTGGGCAACG
TGCTGGTTGTTGTGCTGTCTCATCATTTTGGCAAAGAATTCCTCGAGGCCGCCACCATGGACTACAAAGA
CCATGACGGTGATTATAAAGATCATGACATCGATTACAAGGATGACGATGACAAGATGGCCCCCAAGAAG
AAGAGGAAGGTGGGCATTCACCGCGGGGTACCTATGGTGGACTTGAGGACACTCGGTTATTCGCAACAGC
AACAGGAGAAAATCAAGCCTAAGGTCAGGAGCACCGTCGCGCAACACCACGAGGCGCTTGTGGGGCATGG
CTTCACTCATGCGCATATTGTCGCGCTTTCACAGCACCCTGCGGCGCTTGGGACGGTGGCTGTCAAATAC
CAAGATATGATTGCGGCCCTGCCCGAAGCCACGCACGAGGCAATTGTAGGGGTCGGTAAACAGTGGTCGG
GAGCGCGAGCACTTGAGGCGCTGCTGACTGTGGCGGGTGAGCTTAGGGGGCCTCCGCTCCAGCTCGACAC
CGGGCAGCTGCTGAAGATCGCGAAGAGAGGGGGAGTAACAGCGGTAGAGGCAGTGCACGCCTGGCGCAAT
GCGCTCACCGGGGCCCCCTTGAACCTGCAGGATACGTTTATCAGTGATAAAGTGTCAAGCATGACAAAGT
TGCAGCCGAATACAGTGGTATCCTGCAGGTGCTCTGTCAGGACCACGGGCTTACGCCACAACAGGTGGTG
GCGATTGCATCTCACGACGGCGGACGCCCTGCCTTGGAGTCCATCGTAGCCCAATTGTCCAGGCCCGATC
CCGCGTTGGCTGCGTTAACGAATGACCATCTGGTGGCGTTGGCATGTCTTGGTGGACGACCCGCGCTCGA
TGCAGTCAAAAAGGGTCTGCCTCATGCTCCCGCATTGATCAAAAGAACCAACCGGCGGATTCCCGAGAGA
ACTTCCCATCGAGTCGCGGCTAGCCCCAAGAAGAAGAGAAAGGTGGAGGCCAGCGGTTCCGGACGGGCTG
ACGCATTGGACGATTTTGATCTGGATATGCTGGGAAGTGACGCCCTCGATGATTTTGACCTTGACATGCT
TGGTTCGGATGCCCTTGATGACTTTGACCTCGACATGCTCGGCAGTGACGCCCTTGATGATTTCGACCTG
GACATGCTGATTAACTCTAGAGGCAGTGGAGAGGGCAGAGGAAGTCTGCTAACATGCGGTGACGTCGAGG
AGAATCCTGGCCCAACCGAGTACAAGCCCACGGTGCGCCTCGCCACCCGCGACGAACGTCCCCAGGGCCG
TACGCACCCTCGCCGCCGCGTTCGCCGACTACCCCGCCACGCGCCACACCGTCGATCCGGACCGCCACAT
CGAGCGGGTCACCGAGCTGCAAGAACTCTTCCTCACGCGCGTCGGGCTCGACATCGGCAAGGTGTGGGTC
GCGGACGACGGCGCCGCGGTGGCGGTCTGGACCACGCCGGAGAGCGTCGAAGCGGGGGCGGTGTTCGCCG
AGATCGGCCCGCGCATGGCCGAGTTGAGCGGTTCCCGGCTGGCCGCGCAGCAACAGATGGAAGGCCTCCT
GGCGCCGCACCGGCCCAAGGAGCCCGCGTGGTTCCTGGCCACCGTCGGCGTCTCGCCCGACCACCAGGGC
AAGGGTCTGGGCAGCGCCGTCGTGCTCCCCGGAGTGGAGGCGGCCGAGCGCGCCGGGGTGCCCGCCTTCC
TGGAGACCTCCGCGCCCCGCAACCTCCCCTTCTACGAGCGGCTCGGCTTCACCGTCACCGCCGACGTCGA
GGTGCCCGAAGGACCGCGCACCTGGTGCATGACCCGCAAGCCCGGTGCCTGACGCCCGCCCCACGACCCG
CAGCGCCCGACCGAAAGGAGCGCACGACCCCATGCATCGATGATCTAGAGCTCGCTGATCAGCCTCGACT
GTGCCTTCTAGTTGCCAGCCATCTGTTGTTTGCCCCTCCCCCGTGCCTTCCTTGACCCTGGAAGGTGCCA
CTCCCACTGTCCTTTCCTAATAAAATGAGGAAATTGCATCGCATTGTCTGAGTAGGTGTCATTCTATTCT
GGGGGGTGGGGTGGGGCAGGACAGCAAGGGGGAGGATTGGGAAGACAATAGCAGGCATGCTGGGGATGCG
GTGGGCTCTATGGCTTCTGAGGCGGAAAGAACCTGCAGCCCAAGCTTGGCGTAATCATGGTCATAGCTGT
TTCCTGTGTGAAATTGTTATCCGCTCACAATTCCACACAACATACGAGCCGGAAGCATAAAGTGTAAAGC
CTGGGGTGCCTAATGAGTGAGCTAACTCACATTAATTGCGTTGCGCTCACTGCCCGCTTTCCAGTCGGGA
AACCTGTCGTGCCAGCGGATCCGCATCTCAATTAGTCAGCAACCATAGTCCCGCCCCTAACTCCGCCCAT
CCCGCCCCTAACTCCGCCCAGTTCCGCCCATTCTCCGCCCCATGGCTGACTAATTTTTTTTATTTATGCA
GAGGCCGAGGCCGCCTCGGCCTCTGAGCTATTCCAGAAGTAGTGAGGAGGCTTTTTTGGAGGCCTAGGCT
TTTGCAAAAAGCTAACTTGTTTATTGCAGCTTATAATGGTTACAAATAAAGCAATAGCATCACAAATTTC
ACAAATAAAGCATTTTTTTCACTGCATTCTAGTTGTGGTTTGTCCAAACTCATCAATGTATCTTATCATG
TCTGGATCCGCTGCATTAATGAATCGGCCAACGCGCGGGGAGAGGCGGTTTGCGTATTGGGCGCTCTTCC
GCTTCCTCGCTCACTGACTCGCTGCGCTCGGTCGTTCGGCTGCGGCGAGCGGTATCAGCTCACTCAAAGG
CGGTAATACGGTTATCCACAGAATCAGGGGATAACGCAGGAAAGAACATGTGAGCAAAAGGCCAGCAAAA
GGCCAGGAACCGTAAAAAGGCCGCGTTGCTGGCGTTTTTCCATAGGCTCCGCCCCCCTGACGAGCATCAC
AAAAATCGACGCTCAAGTCAGAGGTGGCGAAACCCGACAGGACTATAAAGATACCAGGCGTTTCCCCCTG
GAAGCTCCCTCGTGCGCTCTCCTGTTCCGACCCTGCCGCTTACCGCATACCTGTCCGCCTTTCTCCCTTC
GGGAAGCGTGGCGCTTTCTCAATGCTCACGCTGTAGGTATCTCAGTTCGGTGTAGGTCGTTCGCTCCAAG
CTGGGCTGTGTGCACGAACCCCCCGTTCAGCCCGACCGCTGCGCCTTATCCGGTAACTATCGTCTTGAGT
CCAACCCGGTAAGACACGACTTATCGCCACTGGCAGCAGCCACTGGTAACAGGATTAGCAGAGCGAGGTA
TGTAGGCGGTGCTACAGAGTTCTTGAAGTGGTGGCCTAACTACGGCTACACTAGAAGGACAGTATTTGGT
ATCTGCGCTCTGCTGAAGCCAGTTACCTTCGGAAAAAGAGTTGGTAGCTCTTGATCCGGCAAACAAACCA
CCGCTGGTAGCGGTGGTTTTTTTGTTTGCAAGCAGCAGATTACGCGCAGAAAAAAAGGATCTCAAGAAGA
TCCTTTGATCTTTTCTACGGGGTCTGACGCTCAGTGGAACGAAAACTCACGTTAAGGGATTTTGGTCATG
AGATTATCAAAAAGGATCTTCACCTAGATCCTTTTAAATTAAAAATGAAGTTTTAAATCAATCTAAAGTA
TATATGAGTAAACTTGGTCTGACAGTTACCAATGCTTAATCAGTGAGGCACCTATCTCAGCGATCTGTCT
ATTTCGTTCATCCATAGTTGCCTGACTCCCCGTCGTGTAGATAACTACGATACGGGAGGGCTTACCATCT
GGCCCCAGTGCTGCAATGATACCGCGAGACCCACGCTCACCGGCTCCAGATTTATCAGCAATAAACCAGC
CAGCCGGAAGGGCCGAGCGCAGAAGTGGTCCTGCAACTTTATCCGCCTCCATCCAGTCTATTAATTGTTG
CCGGGAAGCTAGAGTAAGTAGTTCGCCAGTTAATAGTTTGCGCAACGTTGTTGCCATTGCTACAGGCATC
GTGGTGTCACGCTCGTCGTTTGGTATGGCTTCATTCAGCTCCGGTTCCCAACGATCAAGGCGAGTTACAT
GATCCCCCATGTTGTGCAAAAAAGCGGTTAGCTCCTTCGGTCCTCCGATCGTTGTCAGAAGTAAGTTGGC
CGCAGTGTTATCACTCATGGTTATGGCAGCACTGCATAATTCTCTTACTGTCATGCCATCCGTAAGATGC
TTTTCTGTGACTGGTGAGTACTCAACCAAGTCATTCTGAGAATAGTGTATGCGGCGACCGAGTTGCTCTT
GCCCGGCGTCAATACGGGATAATACCGCGCCACATAGCAGAACTTTAAAAGTGCTCATCATTGGAAAACG
TTCTTCGGGGCGAAAACTCTCAAGGATCTTACCGCTGTTGAGATCCAGTTCGATGTAACCCACTCGTGCA
CCCAACTGATCTTCAGCATCTTTTACTTTCACCAGCGTTTCTGGGTGAGCAAAAACAGGAAGGCAAAATG
CCGCAAAAAAGGGAATAAGGGCGACACGGAAATGTTGAATACTCATACTCTTCCTTTTTCAATGACCGCT
TTGGAAAAACAAAGACTGTATTTCCTGGAAATTAATGTTTATTCAATAAACTGTGTATTCAGCTATATCA
CATAGTGGTGAGGCTGAAATGAGGCGGGAAGAGGCGGTTGGGGCTTAATTATATCAATTTGGGTGGCCCC
ACAGCGCCTCCAAGGCGCCAGTCCTGTTTTGACAAGTTGCCTCTGGAAGCCTCTACAATGCCTCTCTTCT
TTTTCTCCAGAGTAAGCGGAGGCCAGGGGCCCCCGGCCTCTGCTTAATACTAAAAAAAACAGCTGTTGTC
ATAGTAATGATTGGGTGGAAACATTCCAGGCCTGGGTGGAGAGGCTTTTTGCTTCCTCTTGCAAAACCAC
ACTGACATTCCAGGCCTGGGTGGAGAGGCTTTTTGCTTCCTCTTGCAAAACCACACTGCCCTCTGGAGGG
CAGTTGCCTAGCAACTAACTAAAAGAGGATGTCGCACGGCCAGCTGCGGTCAGTTAGTCACTTCCTGCTT
AACTGACTTGACATTTTCTATTTTAAGAGTCGGGAGGAAAATTACTGTGTTGGAGGCCCTCCGCCATCTT
CTGAAGCTGAATCGAATTAACTTGTTTATTGCAGCTTATAATGGTTACAAATAAAGCAATAGCATCACAA
ATTTCACAAATAAAGCATTTTTTTCACTGCATTCTAGTTGTGGTTTGTCCAAACTCATCAATGTATCTTA
TCATGTCTGGATCTGATATCATCGTC
Features (pLannotate 1.2.2; 23 found; start..end, strand, type, name):
      1..380     +  enhancer       CMV enhancer: human cytomegalovirus immediate early enhancer
    383..658     +  promoter       chicken β-actin promoter: No description available
    659..1667    +  intron         chimeric intron: chimera between introns from chicken β-actin and rabbit β-globin
   1740..1805    +  CDS            3xFLAG: three tandem FLAG® epitope tags, followed by an enterokinase cleavage site
   1857..2267    +  CDS            avrXa10 (fragment): AVX10_XANOO - Experimental evidence at protein level: Swiss-Prot protein existence level 1. Avirulence protein. Induces the hypersensitive response (HR)in rice plants carrying the resistance gene Xa10. Activity depends on the presence of the core repeat domains; replacement with repeat domains from other proteins (AvrBs3 of X.euvesicatoria (AC P14727) or AvrXa7 of this organism) does not elicit the HR. Probably acts as a transcription factor in its host plant (rice) to induce plant resistance or disease. From Xanthomonas oryzae pv. oryzae.
   2301..2327    +  CDS            TetR (fragment): tetracycline resistance regulatory protein; tetR
   2420..2608    +  CDS            avrBs3 (fragment): AVRB3_XANEU - Experimental evidence at protein level: Swiss-Prot protein existence level 1. Avirulence protein. Acts as a transcription factor in C.annuum plants. In susceptible plants lacking the Bs3 resistance gene induces expression of a number of genes, including genes homologous to a family of auxin-induced genes, alpha-expansin genes, pectate lyase, anthocyanidin glucoside rhamnosyl transferase and at least one transcription factor, UPA20. Their expression leads to plant hypertrophy in mesophyll cells, probably mainly mediated by UPA20 (PubMed:17962565). In resistant plants induces the h
   2780..2796    +  CDS            VP96 (fragment): 6 tandem repeats of the minimal activation domain of herpes simplex virus VP16 (Cheng et al., 2013)
   2885..3482    +  CDS            PuroR (fragment): puromycin N-acetyltransferase; pac from Streptomyces; confers resistance to puromycin
   3569..3793    +  polyA_signal   bGH poly(A) signal: bovine growth hormone polyadenylation signal
   3797..3813    +  promoter       SV40 promoter (fragment): SV40 enhancer and early promoter
   3864..3880    -  protein_bind   lac operator: The lac repressor binds to the lac operator to inhibit transcription in E. coli. This inhibition can be relieved by adding lactose or isopropyl-β-D-thiogalactopyranoside (IPTG). lac repressor encoded by lacI
   3888..3918    -  promoter       lac promoter: promoter for the E. coli lac operon
   3933..3954    -  protein_bind   CAP binding site: CAP binding activates transcription in the presence of cAMP. E. coli catabolite activator protein
   3967..4006    -  CDS            lacI (fragment): lac repressor; lacI; The lac repressor binds to the lac operator to inhibit transcription in E. coli. This inhibition can be relieved by adding lactose or isopropyl-β-D-thiogalactopyranoside (IPTG).
   4013..4035    +  promoter       SV40 promoter (fragment): SV40 enhancer and early promoter
   4059..4194    +  rep_origin     SV40 ori: SV40 origin of replication
   4214..4348    +  polyA_signal   SV40 poly(A) signal: SV40 polyadenylation signal
   4350..4404    -  CDS            lacI (fragment): lac repressor; lacI; The lac repressor binds to the lac operator to inhibit transcription in E. coli. This inhibition can be relieved by adding lactose or isopropyl-β-D-thiogalactopyranoside (IPTG).
   4587..5175    -  rep_origin     ori: high-copy-number ColE1/pMB1/pBR322/pUC origin of replication
   5346..6206    -  CDS            AmpR: β-lactamase; bla; confers resistance to ampicillin, carbenicillin, and related antibiotics
   6207..6223    -  promoter       AmpR promoter (fragment): bla
   6809..6943    +  polyA_signal   SV40 poly(A) signal: SV40 polyadenylation signal
