[The description below was written by a language model from this plasmid's Addgene catalogue record and pLannotate feature annotations shown in this document.]
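Description:
pTALE-STARVP64-C is an empty mammalian expression backbone that serves as a destination vector for building designer TAL effector transcriptional activators (TALE-VP64). It belongs to a TALE construction system based on isothermal assembly and is derived from pCAG-GFP-IRES-puro. In bacteria it is maintained through a high-copy ColE1/pUC-type origin and selected with ampicillin via the β-lactamase gene. No gene insert is recorded, because the user supplies the DNA-binding repeat array.

Expression is driven by the composite CAG promoter, made up of the CMV immediate-early enhancer, the chicken β-actin promoter and a chimeric β-actin/β-globin intron. This gives strong constitutive transcription in mammalian cells. Downstream lies an N-terminal 3xFLAG tag for detection, followed by fragments matching the Xanthomonas TAL effectors AvrXa10 and AvrBs3. These most likely represent the N- and C-terminal TALE scaffold regions that flank the site where a custom repeat array is inserted. The short "TetR" match between them is probably stuffer or junction sequence rather than a functional part. A small hit to tandem VP16 minimal activation domains follows the C-terminal scaffold, in keeping with the VP64 activator named in the construct. A puromycin N-acetyltransferase coding region then follows, terminated by the bGH polyadenylation signal, allowing selection of transfected cells. The annotation does not identify the element linking it to the TALE reading frame, and no GFP or IRES from the parental backbone is annotated. The meaning of the "-C" suffix is not stated in the record. An SV40 origin, SV40 poly(A) signals and lac-derived remnants are also present in the backbone.

Once a repeat array is assembled, the resulting plasmid would express a FLAG-tagged, sequence-targeted activator for upregulating chosen genes.
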