Addgene plasmid #87532: pTALE-STARVP64-C
Purpose: (Empty Backbone) Destination vector for TALE-VP64 construction
Depositing lab: Steve Pollard. Depositing organization: University of Edinburgh. Publication: STAR: a simple TAL effector assembly reaction using isothermal assembly. Gogolok S, Garcia-Diaz C, Pollard SM. Sci Rep. 2016 Sep 12;6:33209. doi: 10.1038/srep33209. PubMed 27615025.
Backbone
  Vector backbone: pCAG-GFP-IRES-puro
  Vector type: TALEN, Synthetic Biology ; TALE-TF (activator)
Growth in bacteria
  Bacterial resistance: Ampicillin, 100 μg/mL
  Growth temperature: 37°C
  Growth strain: DH5alpha
  Copy number: High Copy
Gene/Insert
  Gene/Insert name: None
Terms and licenses: Academic/Nonprofit Terms; Industry Terms: Not Available to Industry
How to cite: pTALE-STARVP64-C was a gift from Steve Pollard (Addgene plasmid # 87532 ; http://n2t.net/addgene:87532 ; RRID:Addgene_87532)
