>Addgene plasmid #87532 | pTALE-STARVP64-C | depositor partial sequence | sequence record 170724 | Functional TALE-VP64 domains incl. DBD insertion site
ATGGACTACAAAGACCATGACGGTGATTATAAAGATCATGACATCGATTACAAGGATGACGATGACAAGA
TGGCCCCCAAGAAGAAGAGGAAGGTGGGCATTCACCGCGGGGTACCTATGGTGGACTTGAGGACACTCGG
TTATTCGCAACAGCAACAGGAGAAAATCAAGCCTAAGGTCAGGAGCACCGTCGCGCAACACCACGAGGCG
CTTGTGGGGCATGGCTTCACTCATGCGCATATTGTCGCGCTTTCACAGCACCCTGCGGCGCTTGGGACGG
TGGCTGTCAAATACCAAGATATGATTGCGGCCCTGCCCGAAGCCACGCACGAGGCAATTGTAGGGGTCGG
TAAACAGTGGTCGGGAGCGCGAGCACTTGAGGCGCTGCTGACTGTGGCGGGTGAGCTTAGGGGGCCTCCG
CTCCAGCTCGACACCGGGCAGCTGCTGAAGATCGCGAAGAGAGGGGGAGTAACAGCGGTAGAGGCAGTGC
ACGCCTGGCGCAATGCGCTCACCGGGGCCCCCTTGAACCTGCAGGATACGTTTATCAGTGATAAAGTGTC
AAGCATGACAAAGTTGCAGCCGAATACAGTGGTATCCTGCAGGTGCTCTGTCAGGACCACGGGCTTACGC
CACAACAGGTGGTGGCGATTGCATCTCACGACGGCGGACGCCCTGCCTTGGAGTCCATCGTAGCCCAATT
GTCCAGGCCCGATCCCGCGTTGGCTGCGTTAACGAATGACCATCTGGTGGCGTTGGCATGTCTTGGTGGA
CGACCCGCGCTCGATGCAGTCAAAAAGGGTCTGCCTCATGCTCCCGCATTGATCAAAAGAACCAACCGGC
GGATTCCCGAGAGAACTTCCCATCGAGTCGCGGCTAGCCCCAAGAAGAAGAGAAAGGTGGAGGCCAGCGG
TTCCGGACGGGCTGACGCATTGGACGATTTTGATCTGGATATGCTGGGAAGTGACGCCCTCGATGATTTT
GACCTTGACATGCTTGGTTCGGATGCCCTTGATGACTTTGACCTCGACATGCTCGGCAGTGACGCCCTTG
ATGATTTCGACCTGGACATGCTG
