>Addgene plasmid #87532 | pTALE-STARVP64-C | depositor partial sequence | sequence record 170725 | half repeat encoding HD
CTTACGCCACAACAGGTGGTGGCGATTGCATCTCACGACGGCGGACGCCCTGCCTTGGTG
