>Addgene plasmid #87532 | pTALE-STARVP64-C | addgene partial sequence | sequence record 174843 | Addgene Partial NGS Result
TCTGTGCGGAGCCGAMWTCTGGGAGGCGCCGCCGCACCCCCTCTAGCGGGCGCGGGGCGAAGCGGTGCGG
CGCCGGCAGGAAGGAAATGGGCGGGGAGGGCCTTCGTGCGTCGCCGCGCCGCCGTCCCCTTCTCCCTCTC
CAGCCTCGGGGCTGTCCGCGGGGGGACGGCTGCCTTCGGGGGGGACGGGGCAGGGCGGGGTTCGGCTTCT
GGCGTGTGACCGGCGGCTCTAGAGCCTCTGCTAACCATGTTCATGCCTTCTTCTTTTTCCTACAGCTCCT
GGGCAACGTGCTGGTTATTGTGCTGTCTCATCATTTTGGCAAAGAATTCCTCGAGGCCGCCACCATGGAC
TACAAAGACCATGACGGTGATTATAAAGATCATGACATCGATTACAAGGATGACGATGACAAGATGGCCC
CCAAGAAGAAGAGGAAGGTGGGCATTCACCGCGGGGTACCTATGGTGGACTTGAGGACACTCGGTTATTC
GCAACAGCAACAGGAGAAAATCAAGCCTAAGGTCAGGAGCACCGTCGCGCAACACCACGAGGCGCTTGTG
GGGCATGGCTTCACTCATGCGCATATTGTCGCGCTTTCACAGCACCCTGCGGCGCTTGGGACGGTGGCTG
TCAAATACCAAGATATGATTGCGGCCCTGCCCGAAGCCACGCACGAGGCAATTGTAGGGGTCGGTAAACA
GTGGTCGGGAGCGCGAGCACTTGAGGCGCTGCTGACTGTGGCGGGTGAGCTTAGGGGGCCTCCGCTCCAG
CTCGACACCGGGCAGCTGCTGAAGATCGCGAAGAGAGGGGGAGTAACAGCGGTAGAGGCAGTGCACGCCT
GGCGCAATGCGCTCACCGGGGCCCCCTTGAACCTGCAGGATACGTTTATCAGTGATAAAGTGTCAAGCAT
GACAAAGTTGCAGCCGAATACAGTGGTATCCTGCAGGTGCTCTGTCAGGACCACGGGCTTACGCCACAAC
AGGTGGTGGCGATTGCATCTCACGACGGCGGACGCCCTGCCTTGGTGTCCATCGTAGCCCAATTGTCCAG
GCCCGATCCCGCGTTGGCTGCGTTAACGAATGACCATCTGGTGGCGTTGGCATGTCTTGGTGGACGACCC
GCGCTCGATGCAGTCAAAAAGGGTCTGCCTCATGCTCCCGCATTGATCAAAAGAACCAACCGGCGGATTC
CCGAGAGAACTTCCCATCGAGTCGCGGCTAGCCCCAAGAAGAAGAGAAAGGTGGAGGCCAGCGGTTCCGG
ACGGGCTGACGCATTGGACGATTTTGATCTGGATATGCTGGGAAGTGACGCCCTCGATGATTTTGACCTT
GACATGCTTGGTTCGGATGCCCTTGATGACTTTGACCTCGACATGCTCGGCAGTGACGCCCTTGATGATT
TCGACCTGGACATGCTGATTAACTCTAGAGGCAGTGGAGAGGGCAGAGGAAGTCTGCTAACATGCGGTGA
CGTCGAGGAGAATCCTGGCCCAACCGAGTACAAGCCCACGGTGCGCCTCGCCACCCGCGACGAACGTCCC
CAGGGCCGTACGCACCCTCGCCGCCGCGTTCGCCGACTACCCCGCCACGCGCCACACCGTCGATCCGGAC
CGCCACATCGAGCGGGTCACCGAGCTGCAAGAACTCTTCCTCACGCGCGTCGGGCTCGACATCGGCAAGG
TGTGGGTCGCGGACGACGGCGCCGCGGTGGCGGTCTGGACCACGCCGGAGAGCGTCGAAGCGGGGGCGGT
GTTCGCCGAGATCGGCCCGCGCATGGCCGAGTTGAGCGGTTCCCGGCTGGCCGCGCAGCAACAGATGGAA
GGCCTCCTGGCGCCGCACCGGCCCAAGGAGCCCGCGTGGTTCCTGGCCACCGTCGGCGTCTCGCCCGACC
ACCAGGGCAAGGGTCTGGGCAGCGCCGTCGTGCTCCCCGGAGTGGAGGCGGCCGAGCGCGCCGGGGTGCC
CGCCTTCCTGGAGACCTCCGCGCCCCGCAACCTCCCCTTCTACGAGCGGCTCGGCTTCACCGTCACCGCC
GACGTCGAGGTGCCCGAAGGACCGCGCACCTGGTGCATGACCCGCAAGCCCGGTGCCTGACGCCCGCCCC
ACGACCCGCAGCGCCCGACCGAAAGGAGCGCACGACCCCATGCATCGATGATCTAGAGCTCGCTGATCAG
CCTCGACTGTGCCTTCTAGTTGCCAGCCATCTGTTGTTTGCCCCTCCCCCGTGCCTTCCTTGACCCTGGA
AGGTGCCACTCCCACTGTCCTTTCCTAATAAAATGAGGAAATTGCATCGCATTGTCTGAGTAGGTGTCAT
TCTATTCTGGGGGGTGGGGTGGGGCAGGACAGCAAGGGGGAGGATTGGGAAGACAATAGCAGGCATGCTG
GGGATGCGGTGGGCTCTATGGCTTCTGAGGCGGAAAGAACCTGCAGCCCAAGCTTGGCGTAATCATGGTC
ATAGCTGTTTCCTGTGTGAAATTGTTATCCGCTCACAATTCCACACAACATACGAGCCGGAAGCATAAAG
TGTAAAGCCTGGGGTGCCTAATGAGTGAGCTAACTCACATTAATTGCGTTGCGCTCACTGCCCGCTTTCC
AGTCGGGAAACCTGTCGTGCCAGCGGATCCGCATCTCAATTAGTCAGCAACCATAGTCCCGCCCCTAACT
CCGCCCATCCCGCCCCTAACTCCGCCCAGTTCCGCCCATTCTCCGCCCCATGGCTGACTAATTTTTTTTA
TTTATGCAGAGGCCGAGGCCGCCTCGGCCTCTGAGCTATTCCAGAAGTAGTGAGGAGGCTTTTTTGGAGG
CCTAGGCTTTTGCAAAAAGCTAACTTGTTTATTGCAGCTTATAATGGTTACAAATAAAGCAATAGCATCA
CAAATTTCACAAATAAAGCATTTTTTTCACTGCATTCTAGTTGTGGTTTGTCCAAACTCATCAATGTATC
TTATCATGTCTGGATCCGCTGCATTAATGAATCGGCCAACGCGCGGGGAGAGGCGGTTTGCGTATTGGGC
GCTCTTCCGCTTCCTCGCTCACTGACTCGCTGCGCTCGGTCGTTCGGCTGCGGCGAGCGGTATCAGCTCA
CTCAAAGGCGGTAATACGGTTATCCACAGAATCAGGGGATAACGCAGGAAAGAACATGTGAGCAAAAGGC
CAGCAAAAGGCCAGGAACCGTAAAAAGGCCGCGTTGCTGGCGTTTTTCCATAGGCTCCGCCCCCCTGACG
AGCATCACAAAAATCGACGCTCAAGTCAGAGGTGGCGAAACCCGACAGGACTATAAAGATACCAGGCGTT
TCCCCCTGGAAGCTCCCTCGTGCGCTCTCCTGTTCCGACCCTGCCGCTTACCGCATACCTGTCCGCCTTT
CTCCCTTCGGGAAGCGTGGCGCTTTCTCATAGCTCACGCTGTAGGTATCTCAGTTCGGTGTAGGTCGTTC
GCTCCAAGCTGGGCTGTGTGCACGAACCCCCCGTTCAGCCCGACCGCTGCGCCTTATCCGGTAACTATCG
TCTTGAGTCCAACCCGGTAAGACACGACTTATCGCCACTGGCAGCAGCCACTGGTAACAGGATTAGCAGA
GCGAGGTATGTAGGCGGTGCTACAGAGTTCTTGAAGTGGTGGCCTAACTACGGCTACACTAGAAGAACAG
TATTTGGTATCTGCGCTCTGCTGAAGCCAGTTACCTTCGGAAAAAGAGTTGGTAGCTCTTGATCCGGCAA
ACAAACCACCGCTGGTAGCGGTGGTTTTTTTGTTTGCAAGCAGCAGATTACGCGCAGAAAAAAAGGATCT
CAAGAAGATCCTTTGATCTTTTCTACGGGGTCTGACGCTCAGTGGAACGAAAACTCACGTTAAGGGATTT
TGGTCATGAGATTATCAAAAAGGATCTTCACCTAGATCCTTTTAAATTAAAAATGAAGTTTTAAATCAAT
CTAAAGTATATATGAGTAAACTTGGTCTGACAGTTACCAATGCTTAATCAGTGAGGCACCTATCTCAGCG
ATCTGTCTATTTCGTTCATCCATAGTTGCCTGACTCCCCGTCGTGTAGATAACTACGATACGGGAGGGCT
TACCATCTGGCCCCAGTGCTGCAATGATACCGCGAGACCCACGCTCACCGGCTCCAGATTTATCAGCAAT
AAACCAGCCAGCCGGAAGGGCCGAGCGCAGAAGTGGTCCTGCAACTTTATCCGCCTCCATCCAGTCTATT
AATTGTTGCCGGGAAGCTAGAGTAAGTAGTTCGCCAGTTAATAGTTTGCGCAACGTTGTTGCCATTGCTA
CAGGCATCGTGGTGTCACGCTCGTCGTTTGGTATGGCTTCATTCAGCTCCGGTTCCCAACGATCAAGGCG
AGTTACATGATCCCCCATGTTGTGCAAAAAAGCGGTTAGCTCCTTCGGTCCTCCGATCGTTGTCAGAAGT
AAGTTGGCCGCAGTGTTATCACTCATGGTTATGGCAGCACTGCATAATTCTCTTACTGTCATGCCATCCG
TAAGATGCTTTTCTGTGACTGGTGAGTACTCAACCAAGTCATTCTGAGAATAGTGTATGCGGCGACCGAG
TTGCTCTTGCCCGGCGTCAATACGGGATAATACCGCGCCACATAGCAGAACTTTAAAAGTGCTCATCATT
GGAAAACGTTCTTCGGGGCGAAAACTCTCAAGGATCTTACCGCTGTTGAGATCCAGTTCGATGTAACCCA
CTCGTGCACCCAACTGATCTTCAGCATCTTTTACTTTCACCAGCGTTTCTGGGTGAGCAAAAACAGGAAG
GCAAAATGCCGCAAAAAAGGGAATAAGGGCGACACGGAAATGTTGAATACTCATACTCTTCCTTTTTCAA
TGACCGCTTTGGAAAAACAAAGACTGTATTTCCTGGAAATTAATGTTTATTCAATAAACTGTGTATTCAG
CTATATTCACATAGTGGTGAGGCTGAAATGAGGCGGGAAGAGGCGGTTGGGGCTTAATTATATCAATTTG
GGTGGCCCCACAGCGCCTCCAAGGCGCCAGTCCTGTTTTGACAAGTTGCCTCTGGAAGCCTCT
